>Addgene plasmid #202606 | pcDNA3.1/Puro-CAG-JEDI-1P-P2A-mCherry-CAAX | addgene full sequence | sequence record 397595 | Addgene Partial NGS Result
GTCGACATTGATTATTGACTAGTTATTAATAGTAATCAATTACGGGGTCATTAGTTCATAGCCCATATAT
GGAGTTCCGCGTTACATAACTTACGGTAAATGGCCCGCCTGGCTGACCGCCCAACGACCCCCGCCCATTG
ACGTCAATAATGACGTATGTTCCCATAGTAACGCCAATAGGGACTTTCCATTGACGTCAATGGGTGGAGT
ATTTACGGTAAACTGCCCACTTGGCAGTACATCAAGTGTATCATATGCCAAGTACGCCCCCTATTGACGT
CAATGACGGTAAATGGCCCGCCTGGCATTATGCCCAGTACATGACCTTATGGGACTTTCCTACTTGGCAG
TACATCTACGTATTAGTCATCGCTATTACCATGGTCGAGGTGAGCCCCACGTTCTGCTTCACTCTCCCCA
TCTCCCCCCCCTCCCCACCCCCAATTTTGTATTTATTTATTTTTTAATTATTTTGTGCAGCGATGGGGGC
GGGGGGGGGGGGGGSGCGCCAGGCGGGGCGGGGCGGGGCGAGGGGCGGGGCGGGGCGAGGCGGAGAGGTG
CGGCGGCAGCCAATCAGAGCGGCGCGCTCCGAAAGTTTCCTTTTATGGCGAGGCGGCGGCGGCGGCGGCC
CTATAAAAAGCGAAGCGCGCGGCGGGCGGGAGTCGCTGCGCGCTGCCTTCGCCCCGTGCCCCGCTCCGCC
GCCGCCTCGCGCCGCCCGCCCCGGCTCTGACTGACCGCGTTACTCCCACAGGTGAGCGGGCGGGACGGCC
CTTCTCCTCCGGGCTGTAATTAGCGCTTGGTTTAATGACGGCTTGTTTCTTTTCTGTGGCTGCGTGAAAG
CCTTGAGGGGCTCCGGGAGGGCCCTTTGTGCGGGGGGAGCGGCTCGGGGGGTGCGTGCGTGTGTGTGTGC
GTGGGGAGCGCCGCGTGCGGCTCCGCGCTGCCCGGCGGCTGTGAGCGCTGCGGGCGCGGCGCGGGGCTTT
GTGCGCTCCGCAGTGTGCGCGAGGGGAGCGCGGCCGGGGGCGGTGCCCCGCGGTGCGGGGGGGGCTGCGA
GGGGAACAAAGGCTGCGTGCGGGGTGTGTGCGTGGGGGGGTGAGCAGGGGGTGTGGGCGCGTCGGTCGGG
CTGCAACCCCCCCTGCACCCCCCTCCCCGAGTTGCTGAGCACGGCCCGGCTTCGGGTGCGGGGCTCCGTA
CGGGGCGTGGCGCGGGGCTCGCCGTGCCGGGCGGGGGGTGGCGGCAGGTGGGGGTGCCGGGCGGGGCGGG
GCCGCCTCGGGCCGGGGAGGGCTCGGGGGAGGGGCGCGGCGGCCCCCGGAGCGCCGGCGGCTGTCGAGGC
GCGGCGAGCCGCAGCCATTGCCTTTTATGGTAATCGTGCGAGAGGGCGCAGGGACTTCCTTTGTCCCAAA
TCTGTGCGGAGCCGAAATCTGGGAGGCGCCGCCGCACCCCCTCTAGCGGGCGCGGGGCGAAGCGGTGCGG
CGCCGGCAGGAAGGAAATGGGCGGGGAGGGCCTTCGTGCGTCGCCGCGCCGCCGTCCCCTTCTCCCTCTC
CAGCCTCGGGGCTGTCCGCGGGGGGACGGCTGCCTTCGGGGGGGACGGGGCAGGGCGGGGTTCGGCTTCT
GGCGTGTGACCGGCGGCTCTAGAGCCTCTGCTAACCATGTTCATGCCTTCTTCTTTTTCCTACAGCTCCT
GGGCAACGTGCTGGTTATTGTGCTGTCTCATCATTTTGGCAAAGAATTCCTCGAGGAATTCACTCCTCAG
GTGCAGGCTGCCTATCAGAAGGTGGTGGCTGGTGTGGCCAATGCCCTGGCTCACAAATACCACTGAGATC
TGCATGAGCTAGCCGCCACCATGGAGACGACTGTGAGGTATGAACAGGGGTCAGAGCTCACTAAAACTTC
GAGCTCTCCAACAGCAGATGAGCCCACGATAAAGATTGATGATGGTCGTGATGAGGGTAATGAACAAGAC
AGCTGTTCCAATACCATTAGGAGAAAAATTTCCCCGTTTGTGATGTCATTTGGATTCAGAGTATTTGGAG
TTGTGCTTATCATTGTAGACATCATAGTGGTGATTGTGGATCTGGCCATCAGTGAGAAGAAAAGAGGCAT
TAGAGAGATTCTTGAAGGTGTTTCCCTGGCTATAGCACTCTTCTTCCTTGTTGATGTTCTCATGAGAGTG
TTTGTTGAAGGCTTCAAGAACTATTTCCGGTCCAAACTGGTTACTTTGGATGCAGTCATAGTAGTGGGCA
CTCTGCTAATTAATATGACCTACTCCTTCTCTGACCTTGCTGCCTTTAACAGCGAGAACGTGTATATTAC
CGCGGATAAACAGAAAAACGGCATTAAAGCGAACTTTACCGTGCGCCATAACGTGGAAGATGGCAGCGTG
CAGCTGGCGGATCATTATCAGCAGAACACCCCGATTGGCGATGGCCCGGTGCTGCTGCCGGATAACCATT
ATCTGAGCACCCAGACCGTGCTGAGCAAAGATCCGAACGAAAAACGCGATCACATGGTGCTGCTGGAATT
TGTGACCGCAGCGGGCATTACACACGGCATGGATGAACTGTATGGCGGCACCGGCGGCAGCGCGAGCCAG
GGCGAAGAACTGTTTACCGGCGTGGTGCCGATTCTGGTGGAACTGGATGGCGATGTGAACGGCCATAAAT
TTAGCGTGCGCGGCGAAGGCGAAGGCGATGCGACCATTGGCAAACTGACCCTGAAATTTATTTGCACCAC
CGGCAAACTACCGGTGCCGTGGCCGACCCTGGTGACCACCTTAACCTATGGCGTGCAGTGCTTTAGCCGC
TATCCGGATCATATGAAACGCCATGATTTTTTTAAAAGCGCGATGCCGGAAGGCTATGTGCAGGAACGCA
CCATTAGCTTTAAAGATGATGGCAAATATAAAACCCGCGCGGTGGTGAAATTTGAAGGCGATACCCTGGT
GAACCGCATTGAACTGAAAGGCACCGATTTTAAAGAAGATGGCAACATTCTGGGGCATAAACTGGAATAT
AACACAGATCAGATGCCGCACATGGTTACTCTTCTTCGAGTTCTGAAAATTGTTATCTTAATAAGAATAT
TTCGCCTGGCTTCACAGAAGAAACAACTTGAAGTGGTAACCGGATCCGGAGCCACCAACTTCAGCCTGCT
GAAGCAGGCAGGCGACGTGGAAGAGAACCCTGGCCCTATGGTGAGCAAGGGCGAGGAGGATAACATGGCC
ATCATCAAGGAGTTCATGCGCTTCAAGGTGCACATGGAGGGCTCCGTGAACGGCCACGAGTTCGAGATCG
AGGGCGAGGGCGAGGGCCGCCCCTACGAGGGCACCCAGACCGCCAAGCTGAAGGTGACCAAGGGTGGCCC
CCTGCCCTTCGCCTGGGACATCCTGTCCCCTCAGTTCATGTACGGCTCCAAGGCCTACGTGAAGCACCCC
GCCGACATCCCCGACTACTTGAAGCTGTCCTTCCCCGAGGGCTTCAAGTGGGAGCGCGTGATGAACTTCG
AGGACGGCGGCGTGGTGACCGTGACCCAGGACTCCTCCCTGCAGGACGGCGAGTTCATCTACAAGGTGAA
GCTGCGCGGCACCAACTTCCCCTCCGACGGCCCCGTAATGCAGAAGAAGACCATGGGCTGGGAGGCCTCC
TCCGAGCGGATGTACCCCGAGGACGGCGCCCTGAAGGGCGAGATCAAGCAGAGGCTGAAGCTGAAGGACG
GCGGCCACTACGACGCTGAGGTCAAGACCACCTACAAGGCCAAGAAGCCCGTGCAGCTGCCCGGCGCCTA
CAACGTCAACATCAAGTTGGACATCACCTCCCACAACGAGGACTACACCATCGTGGAACAGTACGAACGC
GCCGAGGGCCGCCACTCCACCGGCGGCATGGACGAGCTGTACAAGCTTAAGAAGATGAGCAAGGACGGCA
AGAAGAAAAAGAAGAAGTCCAAGACTAAGTGCGTGATCATGTAAAAGCTTGGTACCGAGCTCGGATCCAC
TAGTCCAGTGTGGTGGAATTCTGCAGATATCCAGCACAGTGGCGGCCGCTCGAGTCTAGAGGGCCCGTTT
AAACCCGCTGATCAGCCTCGACTGTGCCTTCTAGTTGCCAGCCATCTGTTGTTTGCCCCTCCCCCGTGCC
TTCCTTGACCCTGGAAGGTGCCACTCCCACTGTCCTTTCCTAATAAAATGAGGAAATTGCATCGCATTGT
CTGAGTAGGTGTCATTCTATTCTGGGGGGTGGGGTGGGGCAGGACAGCAAGGGGGAGGATTGGGAAGACA
ATAGCAGGCATGCTGGGGATGCGGTGGGCTCTATGGCTTCTGAGGCGGAAAGAACCAGCTGGGGCTCTAG
GGGGTATCCCC
[124 nt withheld, positions 4352-4475]
C
[91 nt withheld, positions 4477-4567]
A
[49 nt withheld, positions 4569-4617]
CCTTTGACGTTGGAGTCCACGTTCTTT
[37 nt withheld, positions 4645-4681]
ACCCTATCTCGGTCTATTCTTTTGATTTATAAGGGATTTTGCCGATTTCGGCCTATTGGTTAAAAAATGA
GCTGATTTAACAAAAATTTAACGCGAATTAATTCTGTGGAATGTGTGTCAGTTAGGGTGTGGAAAGTCCC
CAGGCTCCCCAGCAGGCAGAAGTATGCAAAGCATGCATCTCAATTAGTCAGCAACCAGGTGTGGAAAGTC
CCCAGGCTCCCCAGCAGGCAGAAGTATGCAAAGCATGCATCTCAATTAGTCAGCAACCATAGTCCCGCCC
CTAACTCCGCCCATCCCGCCCCTAACTCCGCCCAGTTCCGCCCATTCTCCGCCCCATGGCTGACTAATTT
TTTTTATTTATGCAGAGGCCGAGGCCGCCTCTGCCTCTGAGCTATTCCAGAAGTAGTGAGGAGGCTTTTT
TGGAGGCCTAGGCTTTTGCAAAAAGCTCCCGCATGACCGAGTACAAGCCCACGGTGCGCCTCGCCACCCG
CGACGACGTCCCCAGGGCCGTACGCACCCTCGCCGCCGCGTTCGCCGACTACCCCGCCACGCGCCACACC
GTCGATCCGGACCGCCACATCGAGCGGGTCACCGAGCTGCAAGAACTCTTCCTCACGCGCGTCGGGCTCG
ACATCGGCAAGGTGTGGGTCGCGGACGACGGCGCCGCGGTGGCGGTCTGGACCACGCCGGAGAGCGTCGA
AGCGGGGGCGGTGTTCGCCGAGATCGGCCCGCGCATGGCCGAGTTGAGCGGTTCCCGGCTGGCCGCGCAG
CAACAGATGGAAGGCCTCCTGGCGCCGCACCGGCCCAAGGAGCCCGCGTGGTTCCTGGCCACCGTCGGCG
TCTCGCCCGACCACCAGGGCAAGGGTCTGGGCAGCGCCGTCGTGCTCCCCGGAGTGGAGGCGGCCGAGCG
CGCCGGGGTGCCCGCCTTCCTGGAGACCTCCGCGCCCCGCAACCTCCCCTTCTACGAGCGGCTCGGCTTC
ACCGTCACCGCCGACGTCGAGGTGCCCGAAGGACCGCGCACCTGGTGCATGACCCGCAAGCCCGGTGCCT
GATTCGAAATGACCGACCAAGCGACGCCCAACCTGCCATCACGAGATTTCGATTCCACCGCCGCCTTCTA
TGAAAGGTTGGGCTTCGGAATCGTTTTCCGGGACGCCGGCTGGATGATCCTCCAGCGCGGGGATCTCATG
CTGGAGTTCTTCGCCCACCCCAACTTGTTTATTGCAGCTTATAATGGTTACAAATAAAGCAATAGCATCA
CAAATTTCACAAATAAAGCATTTTTTTCACTGCATTCTAGTTGTGGTTTGTCCAAACTCATCAATGTATC
TTATCATGTCTGTATACCGTCGACCTCTAGCTAGAGCTTGGCGTAATCATGGTCATAGCTGTTTCCTGTG
TGAAATTGTTATCCGCTCACAATTCCACACAACATACGAGCCGGAAGCATAAAGTGTAAAGCCTGGGGTG
CCTAATGAGTGAGCTAACTCACATTAATTGCGTTGCGCTCACTGCCCGCTTTCCAGTCGGGAAACCTGTC
GTGCCAGCTGCATTAATGAATCGGCCAACGCGCGGGGAGAGGCGGTTTGCGTATTGGGCGCTCTTCCGCT
TCCTCGCTCACTGACTCGCTGCGCTCGGTCGTTCGGCTGCGGCGAGCGGTATCAGCTCACTCAAAGGCGG
TAATACGGTTATCCACAGAATCAGGGGATAACGCAGGAAAGAACATGTGAGCAAAAGGCCAGCAAAAGGC
CAGGAACCGTAAAAAGGCCGCGTTGCTGGCGTTTTTCCATAGGCTCCGCCCCCCTGACGAGCATCACAAA
AATCGACGCTCAAGTCAGAGGTGGCGAAACCCGACAGGACTATAAAGATACCAGGCGTTTCCCCCTGGAA
GCTCCCTCGTGCGCTCTCCTGTTCCGACCCTGCCGCTTACCGGATACCTGTCCGCCTTTCTCCCTTCGGG
AAGCGTGGCGCTTTCTCATAGCTCACGCTGTAGGTATCTCAGTTCGGTGTAGGTCGTTCGCTCCAAGCTG
GGCTGTGTGCACGAACCCCCCGTTCAGCCCGACCGCTGCGCCTTATCCGGTAACTATCGTCTTGAGTCCA
ACCCGGTAAGACACGACTTATCGCCACTGGCAGCAGCCACTGGTAACAGGATTAGCAGAGCGAGGTATGT
AGGCGGTGCTACAGAGTTCTTGAAGTGGTGGCCTAACTACGGCTACACTAGAAGAACAGTATTTGGTATC
TGCGCTCTGCTGAAGCCAGTTACCTTCGGAAAAAGAGTTGGTAGCTCTTGATCCGGCAAACAAACCACCG
CTGGTAGCGGTGGTTTTTTTGTTTGCAAGCAGCAGATTACGCGCAGAAAAAAAGGATCTCAAGAAGATCC
TTTGATCTTTTCTACGGGGTCTGACGCTCAGTGGAACGAAAACTCACGTTAAGGGATTTTGGTCATGAGA
TTATCAAAAAGGATCTTCACCTAGATCCTTTTAAATTAAAAATGAAGTTTTAAATCAATCTAAAGTATAT
ATGAGTAAACTTGGTCTGACAGTTACCAATGCTTAATCAGTGAGGCACCTATCTCAGCGATCTGTCTATT
TCGTTCATCCATAGTTGCCTGACTCCCCGTCGTGTAGATAACTACGATACGGGAGGGCTTACCATCTGGC
CCCAGTGCTGCAATGATACCGCGAGACCCACGCTCACCGGCTCCAGATTTATCAGCAATAAACCAGCCAG
CCGGAAGGGCCGAGCGCAGAAGTGGTCCTGCAACTTTATCCGCCTCCATCCAGTCTATTAATTGTTGCCG
GGAAGCTAGAGTAAGTAGTTCGCCAGTTAATAGTTTGCGCAACGTTGTTGCCATTGCTACAGGCATCGTG
GTGTCACGCTCGTCGTTTGGTATGGCTTCATTCAGCTCCGGTTCCCAACGATCAAGGCGAGTTACATGAT
CCCCCATGTTGTGCAAAAAAGCGGTTAGCTCCTTCGGTCCTCCGATCGTTGTCAGAAGTAAGTTGGCCGC
AGTGTTATCACTCATGGTTATGGCAGCACTGCATAATTCTCTTACTGTCATGCCATCCGTAAGATGCTTT
TCTGTGACTGGTGAGTACTCAACCAAGTCATTCTGAGAATAGTGTATGCGGCGACCGAGTTGCTCTTGCC
CGGCGTCAATACGGGATAATACCGCGCCACATAGCAGAACTTTAAAAGTGCTCATCATTGGAAAACGTTC
TTCGGGGCGAAAACTCTCAAGGATCTTACCGCTGTTGAGATCCAGTTCGATGTAACCCACTCGTGCACCC
AACTGATCTTCAGCATCTTTTACTTTCACCAGCGTTTCTGGGTGAGCAAAAACAGGAAGGCAAAATGCCG
CAAAAAAGGGAATAAGGGCGACACGGAAATGTTGAATACTCATACTCTTCCTTTTTCAATATTATTGAAG
CATTTATCAGGGTTATTGTCTCATGAGCGGATACATATTTGAATGTATTTAGAAAAATAAACAAATAGGG
GTTCCGCGCACATTTCCCCGAAAAGTGCCACCTGAC
Features (pLannotate 1.2.2; 20 found; start..end, strand, type, name):
      4..383     +  enhancer       CMV enhancer: human cytomegalovirus immediate early enhancer
    385..658     +  promoter       chicken β-actin promoter: No description available
    659..1675    +  intron         chimeric intron: chimera between introns from chicken β-actin and rabbit β-globin
   1679..1813    +  CDS            HBB: HBB_COLGU - Experimental evidence at transcript level: Swiss-Prot protein existence level 2. Involved in oxygen transport from the lung to the various peripheral tissues. From Colobus guereza (Mantled guereza) (Eastern black-and-white colobus monkey).
   2294..3013    +  CDS            cEGFP: cEGFP is a basic (constitutively fluorescent) green fluorescent protein published in 2008, derived from Aequorea victoria.
   3188..3895    +  CDS            mCherry: mCherry is a basic (constitutively fluorescent) red fluorescent protein published in 2004, derived from Discosoma sp.. It is reported to be a very rapidly-maturing monomer with low acid sensitivity.
   4082..4306    +  polyA_signal   bGH poly(A) signal: bovine growth hormone polyadenylation signal
   4310..4331    +  promoter       SV40 promoter (fragment): SV40 enhancer and early promoter
   4352..4780    +  rep_origin     f1 ori (sequence partly withheld): f1 bacteriophage origin of replication; arrow indicates direction of (+) strand synthesis
   4794..5123    +  promoter       SV40 promoter: SV40 enhancer and early promoter
   5134..5733    +  CDS            PuroR: puromycin N-acetyltransferase; pac from Streptomyces alboniger; confers resistance to puromycin
   5740..5898    +  CDS            ble (fragment): BLE_KLEPN - Experimental evidence at protein level: Swiss-Prot protein existence level 1. Binding protein with a strong affinity to the bleomycin family of antibiotics. Binds to CL990; an antimitotic-antibiotic compound. From Klebsiella pneumoniae.
   5893..6014    +  polyA_signal   SV40 poly(A) signal: SV40 polyadenylation signal
   6087..6103    -  protein_bind   lac operator: The lac repressor binds to the lac operator to inhibit transcription in E. coli. This inhibition can be relieved by adding lactose or isopropyl-β-D-thiogalactopyranoside (IPTG). lac repressor encoded by lacI
   6111..6141    -  promoter       lac promoter: promoter for the E. coli lac operon
   6156..6177    -  protein_bind   CAP binding site: CAP binding activates transcription in the presence of cAMP. E. coli catabolite activator protein
   6190..6282    -  CDS            lacI (fragment): lac repressor; lacI; The lac repressor binds to the lac operator to inhibit transcription in E. coli. This inhibition can be relieved by adding lactose or isopropyl-β-D-thiogalactopyranoside (IPTG).
   6465..7053    -  rep_origin     ori: high-copy-number ColE1/pMB1/pBR322/pUC origin of replication
   7224..8084    -  CDS            AmpR: β-lactamase; bla; confers resistance to ampicillin, carbenicillin, and related antibiotics
   8085..8189    -  promoter       AmpR promoter: bla
