[The description below was written by a language model from this plasmid's Addgene catalogue record and pLannotate feature annotations shown in this document.]
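Description:
pcDNA3.1/Puro-CAG-JEDI-1P-P2A-mCherry-CAAX is a mammalian expression plasmid of about 8.2 kb, built on a pcDNA3.1-derived backbone in which the payload is driven by the CAG promoter. It is maintained in E. coli at high copy through a ColE1/pUC-type origin with ampicillin selection (AmpR under its own bla promoter). It also carries an f1 phage origin and remnants of the lac promoter/operator region. For mammalian cells, an SV40 early promoter drives the puromycin N-acetyltransferase gene, terminated by an SV40 polyadenylation signal, which allows puromycin selection of transfected cells. A short ble fragment annotated just downstream appears to be a leftover of an earlier marker rather than a functional gene.

The annotated expression cassette begins with the three CAG components: the CMV immediate-early enhancer, the chicken β-actin promoter and a chimeric β-actin/β-globin intron. The small "HBB" hit immediately after is most likely part of the β-globin-derived promoter sequence rather than a separate gene. The synthetic insert of roughly 2.1 kb, cloned between NheI and HindIII, encodes the genetically encoded voltage indicator JEDI-1P. The annotation tool recognises only its GFP-like fluorescent domain (labelled cEGFP) and leaves the surrounding indicator sequence unannotated. A P2A self-cleaving peptide links JEDI-1P to mCherry carrying a CAAX motif, which directs prenylation and membrane anchoring, and the transcript ends at the bGH poly(A) signal. One transcript therefore yields the green voltage sensor and a separate, voltage-insensitive red membrane marker that can serve as a reference for expression and localisation. According to the record, the indicator was evolved for one-photon microscopy, and the plasmid provides strong expression of it in mammalian cells.
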