Addgene plasmid #202606: pcDNA3.1/Puro-CAG-JEDI-1P-P2A-mCherry-CAAX
Purpose: Genetically encoded voltage indicator (GEVI) JEDI-1P fused to membrane-anchored mCherry via P2A, expressed under strong mammalian promoter (CAG)
Depositing lab: Francois St-Pierre. Publication: Widefield imaging of rapid pan-cortical voltage dynamics with an indicator evolved for one-photon microscopy. Lu X, Wang Y, Liu Z, Gou Y, Jaeger D, St-Pierre F. Nat Commun. 2023 Oct 12;14(1):6423. doi: 10.1038/s41467-023-41975-3. PubMed 37828037.
Backbone
  Vector backbone: pcDNA3.1/Puro-CAG
  Backbone size w/o insert (bp): 6088
  Total vector size (bp): 8212
  Vector type: Mammalian Expression
  Selectable markers: Puromycin
Growth in bacteria
  Bacterial resistance: Ampicillin, 100 μg/mL
  Growth temperature: 37°C
  Growth strain: DH5alpha
  Copy number: High Copy
Gene/Insert
  Gene/Insert name: JEDI-1P-P2A-mCherry-CAAX
  Species: Synthetic
  Insert size (bp): 2124
  Promoter: CAG
  Cloning method: Restriction Enzyme; 5′ cloning site NheI (not destroyed); 3′ cloning site HindIII (not destroyed)
  Sequencing primers: 5′ AAGGTGGTGGCTGGTGTGGC; 3′ TAGAAGGCACAGTCGAGG
Terms and licenses: Academic/Nonprofit Terms; Industry Terms: Not Available to Industry
Depositor comments: Please visit https://doi.org/10.1101/2022.08.29.505018 for bioRxiv preprint.
How to cite: pcDNA3.1/Puro-CAG-JEDI-1P-P2A-mCherry-CAAX was a gift from Francois St-Pierre (Addgene plasmid # 202606 ; http://n2t.net/addgene:202606 ; RRID:Addgene_202606)
